>Addgene plasmid #240452 | pBI121::chitEclipGFP:LAAQ | addgene full sequence | sequence record 485324 | Addgene NGS Result
TGAGCGTCGGAAAGGCGCTCGGTCTTGCCTTGCTCGTCGGTGATGTACTTCACCAGCTCCGCGAAGTCGC
TCTTCTTGATGGAGCGCATGGGGACGTGCTTGGCAATCACGCGCACCCCCCGGCCGTTTTAGCGGCTAAA
AAAGTCATGGCTCTGCCCTCGGGCGGACCACGCCCATCATGACCTTGCCAAGCTCGTCCTGCTTCTCTTC
GATCTTCGCCAGCAGGGCGAGGATCGTGGCATCACCGAACCGCGCCGTGCGCGGGTCGTCGGTGAGCCAG
AGTTTCAGCAGGCCGCCCAGGCGGCCCAGGTCGCCATTGATGCGGGCCAGCTCGCGGACGTGCTCATAGT
CCACGACGCCCGTGATTTTGTAGCCCTGGCCGACGGCCAGCAGGTAGGCCGACAGGCTCATGCCGGCCGC
CGCCGCCTTTTCCTCAATCGCTCTTCGTTCGTCTGGAAGGCAGTACACCTTGATAGGTGGGCTGCCCTTC
CTGGTTGGCTTGGTTTCATCAGCCATCCGCTTGCCCTCATCTGTTACGCCGGCGGTAGCCGGCCAGCCTC
GCAGAGCAGGATTCCCGTTGAGCACCGCCAGGTGCGAATAAGGGACAGTGAAGAAGGAACACCCGCTCGC
GGGTGGGCCTACTTCACCTATCCTGCCCGGCTGACGCCGTTGGATACACCAAGGAAAGTCTACACGAACC
CTTTGGCAAAATCCTGTATATCGTGCGAAAAAGGATGGATATACCGAAAAAATCGCTATAATGACCCCGA
AGCAGGGTTATGCAGCGGAAAAGCGCCACGCTTCCCGAAGGGAGAAAGGCGGACAGGTATCCGGTAAGCG
GCAGGGTCGGAACAGGAGAGCGCACGAGGGAGCTTCCAGGGGGAAACGCCTGGTATCTTTATAGTCCTGT
CGGGTTTCGCCACCTCTGACTTGAGCGTCGATTTTTGTGATGCTCGTCAGGGGGGCGGAGCCTATGGAAA
AACGCCAGCAACGCGGCCTTTTTACGGTTCCTGGCCTTTTGCTGGCCTTTTGCTCACATGTTCTTTCCTG
CGTTATCCCCTGATTCTGTGGATAACCGTATTACCGCCTTTGAGTGAGCTGATACCGCTCGCCGCAGCCG
AACGACCGAGCGCAGCGAGTCAGTGAGCGAGGAAGCGGAAGAGCGCCAGAAGGCCGCCAGAGAGGCCGAG
CGCGGCCGTGAGGCTTGGACGCTAGGGCAGGGCATGAAAAAGCCCGTAGCGGGCTGCTACGGGCGTCTGA
CGCGGTGGAAAGGGGGAGGGGATGTTGTCTACATGGCTCTGCTGTAGTGAGTGGGTTGCGCTCCGGCAGC
GGTCCTGATCAATCGTCACCCTTTCTCGGTCCTTCAACGTTCCTGACAACGAGCCTCCTTTTCGCCAATC
CATCGACAATCACCGCGAGTCCCTGCTCGAACGCTGCGTCCGGACCGGCTTCGTCGAAGGCGTCTATCGC
GGCCCGCAACAGCGGCGAGAGCGGAGCCTGTTCAACGGTGCCGCCGCGCTCGCCGGCATCGCTGTCGCCG
GCCTGCTCCTCAAGCACGGCCCCAACAGTGAAGTAGCTGATTGTCATCAGCGCATTGACGGCGTCCCCGG
CCGAAAAACCCGCCTCGCAGAGGAAGCGAAGCTGCGCGTCGGCCGTTTCCATCTGCGGTGCGCCCGGTCG
CGTGCCGGCATGGATGCGCGCGCCATCGCGGTAGGCGAGCAGCGCCTGCCTGAAGCTGCGGGCATTCCCG
ATCAGAAATGAGCGCCAGTCGTCGTCGGCTCTCGGCACCGAATGCGTATGATTCTCCGCCAGCATGGCTT
CGGCCAGTGCGTCGAGCAGCGCCCGCTTGTTCCTGAAGTGCCAGTAAAGCGCCGGCTGCTGAACCCCCAA
CCGTTCCGCCAGTTTGCGTGTCGTCAGACCGTCTACGCCGACCTCGTTCAACAGGTCCAGGGCGGCACGG
ATCACTGTATTCGGCTGCAACTTTGTCATGCTTGACACTTTATCACTGATAAACATAATATGTCCACCAA
CTTATCAGTGATAAAGAATCCGCGCGTTCAATCGGACCAGCGGAGGCTGGTCCGGAGGCCAGACGTGAAA
CCCAACATACCCCTGATCGTAATTCTGAGCACTGTCGCGCTCGACGCTGTCGGCATCGGCCTGATTATGC
CGGTGCTGCCGGGCCTCCTGCGCGATCTGGTTCACTCGAACGACGTCACCGCCCACTATGGCATTCTGCT
GGCGCTGTATGCGTTGGTGCAATTTGCCTGCGCACCTGTGCTGGGCGCGCTGTCGGATCGTTTCGGGCGG
CGGCCAATCTTGCTCGTCTCGCTGGCCGGCGCCAGATCTGGGGAACCCTGTGGTTGGCATGCACATACAA
ATGGACGAACGGATAAACCTTTTCACGCCCTTTTAAATATCCGATTATTCTAATAAACGCTCTTTTCTCT
TAGGTTTACCCGCCAATATATCCTGTCAAACACTGATAGTTTAAACTGAAGGCGGGAAACGACAATCTGA
TCATGAGCGGAGAATTAAGGGAGTCACGTTATGACCCCCGCCGATGACGCGGGACAAGCCGTTTTACGTT
TGGAACTGACAGAACCGCAACGTTGAAGGAGCCACTCAGCCGCGGGTTTCTGGAGTTTAATGAGCTAAGC
ACATACGTCAGAAACCATTATTGCGCGTTCAAAAGTCGCCTAAGGTCACTATCAGCTAGCAAATATTTCT
TGTCAAAAATGCTCCACTGACGTTCCATAAATTCCCCTCGGTATCCAATTAGAGTCTCATATTCACTCTC
AATCCAAATAATCTGCACCGGATCTGGATCGTTTCGCATGATTGAACAAGATGGATTGCACGCAGGTTCT
CCGGCCGCTTGGGTGGAGAGGCTATTCGGCTATGACTGGGCACAACAGACAATCGGCTGCTCTGATGCCG
CCGTGTTCCGGCTGTCAGCGCAGGGGCGCCCGGTTCTTTTTGTCAAGACCGACCTGTCCGGTGCCCTGAA
TGAACTGCAGGACGAGGCAGCGCGGCTATCGTGGCTGGCCACGACGGGCGTTCCTTGCGCAGCTGTGCTC
GACGTTGTCACTGAAGCGGGAAGGGACTGGCTGCTATTGGGCGAAGTGCCGGGGCAGGATCTCCTGTCAT
CTCACCTTGCTCCTGCCGAGAAAGTATCCATCATGGCTGATGCAATGCGGCGGCTGCATACGCTTGATCC
GGCTACCTGCCCATTCGACCACCAAGCGAAACATCGCATCGAGCGAGCACGTACTCGGATGGAAGCCGGT
CTTGTCGATCAGGATGATCTGGACGAAGAGCATCAGGGGCTCGCGCCAGCCGAACTGTTCGCCAGGCTCA
AGGCGCGCATGCCCGACGGCGATGATCTCGTCGTGACCCATGGCGATGCCTGCTTGCCGAATATCATGGT
GGAAAATGGCCGCTTTTCTGGATTCATCGACTGTGGCCGGCTGGGTGTGGCGGACCGCTATCAGGACATA
GCGTTGGCTACCCGTGATATTGCTGAAGAGCTTGGCGGCGAATGGGCTGACCGCTTCCTCGTGCTTTACG
GTATCGCCGCTCCCGATTCGCAGCGCATCGCCTTCTATCGCCTTCTTGACGAGTTCTTCTGAGCGGGACT
CTGGGGTTCGAAATGACCGACCAAGCGACGCCCAACCTGCCATCACGAGATTTCGATTCCACCGCCGCCT
TCTATGAAAGGTTGGGCTTCGGAATCGTTTTCCGGGACGCCGGCTGGATGATCCTCCAGCGCGGGGATCT
CATGCTGGAGTTCTTCGCCCACGGGATCTCTGCGGAACAGGCGGTCGAAGGTGCCGATATCATTACGACA
GCAACGGCCGACAAGCACAACGCCACGATCCTGAGCGACAATATGATCGGGCCCGGCGTCCACATCAACG
GCGTCGGCGGCGACTGCCCAGGCAAGACCGAGATGCACCGCGATATCTTGCTGCGTTCGGATATTTTCGT
GGAGTTCCCGCCACAGACCCGGATGATCCCCGATCGTTCAAACATTTGGCAATAAAGTTTCTTAAGATTG
AATCCTGTTGCCGGTCTTGCGATGATTATCATATAATTTCTGTTGAATTACGTTAAGCATGTAATAATTA
ACATGTAATGCATGACGTTATTTATGAGATGGGTTTTTATGATTAGAGTCCCGCAATTATACATTTAATA
CGCGATAGAAAACAAAATATAGCGCGCAAACTAGGATAAATTATCGCGCGCGGTGTCATCTATGTTACTA
GATCGGGCCTCCTGTC
[82 nt withheld, positions 4287-4368]
GCTCTGAGGGA
[161 nt withheld, positions 4380-4540]
T
[41 nt withheld, positions 4542-4582]
T
[62 nt withheld, positions 4584-4645]
A
[35 nt withheld, positions 4647-4681]
CCTCCCTCAATCGGTTGAATGTCGCCCTTTTGTCTTTGGCCCAATACGCAAACCGCCTCTCCCCGCGCGT
TGGCCGATTCATTAATGCAGCTGGCACGACAGGTTTCCCGACTGGAAAGCGGGCAGTGAGCGCAACGCAA
TTAATGTGAGTTAGCTCACTCATTAGGCACCCCAGGCTTTACACTTTATGCTTCCGGCTCGTATGTTGTG
TGGAATTGTGAGCGGATAACAATTTCACACAGGAAACAGCTATGACCATGATTACGCCAAGCTTGCATGC
CTGCAGGTCCCCAGATTAGCCTTTTCAATTTCAGAAAGAATGCTAACCCACAGATGGTTAGAGAGGCTTA
CGCAGCAGGTCTCATCAAGACGATCTACCCGAGCAATAATCTCCAGGAAATCAAATACCTTCCCAAGAAG
GTTAAAGATGCAGTCAAAAGATTCAGGACTAACTGCATCAAGAACACAGAGAAAGATATATTTCTCAAGA
TCAGAAGTACTATTCCAGTATGGACGATTCAAGGCTTGCTTCACAAACCAAGGCAAGTAATAGAGATTGG
AGTCTCTAAAAAGGTAGTTCCCACTGAATCAAAGGCCATGGAGTCAAAGATTCAAATAGAGGACCTAACA
GAACTCGCCGTAAAGACTGGCGAACAGTTCATACAGAGTCTCTTACGACTCAATGACAAGAAGAAAATCT
TCGTCAACATGGTGGAGCACGACACACTTGTCTACTCCAAAAATATCAAAGATACAGTCTCAGAAGACCA
AAGGGCAATTGAGACTTTTCAACAAAGGGTAATATCCGGAAACCTCCTCGGATTCCATTGCCCAGCTATC
TGTCACTTTATTGTGAAGATAGTGGAAAAGGAAGGTGGCTCCTACAAATGCCATCATTGCGATAAAGGAA
AGGCCATCGTTGAAGATGCCTCTGCCGACAGTGGTCCCAAAGATGGACCCCCACCCACGAGGAGCATCGT
GGAAAAAGAAGACGTTCCAACCACGTCTTCAAAGCAAGTGGATTGATGTGATATCTCCACTGACGTAAGG
GATGACGCACAATCCCACTATCCTTCGCAAGACCCTTCCTCTATATAAGGAAGTTCATTTCATTTGGAGA
GAACACGGGGGACTCTAGAGGATCCAAGGAGATATAACAATGAAGACTAATCTTTTTCTCTTTCTCATCT
TTTCACTTCTCCTATCATTATCCTCGGCCGAATTCAGTAAAGGAGAAGAACTTTTCACTGGAGTTGTCCC
AATTCTTGTTGAATTAGATGGTGATGTTAATGGGCACAAATTTTCTGTCAGTGGAGAGGGTGAAGGTGAT
GCAACATACGGAAAACTTACCCTTAAATTTATTTGCACTACTGGAAAACTACCTGTTCCATGGCCAACAC
TTGTCACTACTTTCTCTTATGGTGTTCAATGCTTTTCAAGATACCCAGATCATATGAAGCGGCACGACTT
CTTCAAGAGCGCCATGCCTGAGGGATACGTGCAGGAGAGGACCATCTTCTTCAAGGACGACGGGAACTAC
AAGACACGTGCTGAAGTCAAGTTTGAGGGAGACACCCTCGTCAACAGGATCGAGCTTAAGGGAATCGATT
TCAAGGAAGATGGAAACATTCTTGGACACAAATTGGAATACAACTATAACGATCACCAGGTGTACATCAT
GGCAGACAAACAAAAGAATGGAATCAAAGCTAACTTCAAAATTAGACACAACATTGAAGATGGAGGCGTT
CAACTAGCAGACCATTATCAACAAAATACTCCAATTGGCGATGGGCCCGTCCTTTTACCAGACAACCATT
ACCTGTTTACAACTTCTACTCTTTCGAAAGATCCCAACGAAAAGAGAGACCACATGGTCCTTCTTGAGTT
TGTAACAGCTGCTGGGATTACACATGGCATGGATGAACTATACAAGTCGACTCGACTCGAGCTTACACCA
GACTTCGACAACCCAAAATGGATTGGACGACACAAGCATATGTTCAATTTCCTTGATGTCAACCACAATG
GAAAAATCTCTCTTGACGAGATGGTCTACAAGGCATCTGATATTGTCATCAATAACCTTGGAGCAACACC
TGAGCAAGCCAAACGACACAAAGATGCTGTAGAAGCCTTCTTCGGAGGAGCTGGAATGAAATATGGTGTG
GAAACTGATTGGCCTGCATATATTGAAGGATGGAAAAAATTGGCTACTGATGAATTGGAGAAATACGCCA
AAAACGAACCAACGCTCATCCGTATATGGGGTGATGCTTTGTTTGATATCGTTGACAAAGCCCAAAATGG
AGCCATTTCACTGGATGAATGGAAAGCATACACCAAATCTGCTGGCATCATCCAATCGTCAGAAGACTGC
GAGGAAACATTCAGAGTGTGCGATATTGATGAAAGTGGACAACTCGATGTTGATGAGATGACAAGACAAC
ATTTAGGATTTTGGTACACCATGGATCCTGCTTGTGAAAAGCTCTACGGTGGAGCTGTCCCCTAAGAAAC
TCTGCTGCAGGCATGCCCGCTGAAATCACCAGTCTCTCTCTACAAATCTATCTCTCTCTATAATAATGTG
TGAGTAGTTCCCAGATAAGGGAATTAGGGTTCTTATAGGGTTTCGCTCATGTGTTGAGCATATAAGAAAC
CCTTAGTATGTATTTGTATTTGTAAAATACTTCTATCAATAAAATTTCTAATTCCTAAAACCAAAATCCA
GGGGTACCGAGCTCGAATTTCCCCGATCGTTCAAACATTTGGCAATAAAGTTTCTTAAGATTGAATCCTG
TTGCCGGTCTTGCGATGATTATCATATAATTTCTGTTGAATTACGTTAAGCATGTAATAATTAACATGTA
ATGCATGACGTTATTTATGAGATGGGTTTTTATGATTAGAGTCCCGCAATTATACATTTAATACGCGATA
GAAAACAAAATATAGCGCGCAAACTAGGATAAATTATCGCGCGCGGTGTCATCTATGTTACTAGATCGGG
AATTCACTGGCCGTCGTTTTACAACGTCGTGACTGGGAAAACCCTGGCGTTACCCAACTTAATCGCCTTG
CAGCACATCCCCCTTTCGCCAGCTGGCGTAATAGCGAAGAGGCCCGCACCGATCGCCCTTCCCAACAGTT
GCGCAGCCTGAATG
[44 nt withheld, positions 7846-7889]
C
[141 nt withheld, positions 7891-8031]
CCTTTGACGTTGGAGTCCACGTTCTTT
[37 nt withheld, positions 8059-8095]
ACCCTATCTCGGGCTATTCTTTTGATTTATAAGGGATTTTGCCGATTTCGGAACCACCATCAAACAGGAT
TTTCGCCTGCTGGGGCAAACCAGCGTGGACCGCTTGCTGCAACTCTCTCAGGGCCAGGCGGTGAAGGGCA
ATCAGCTGTTGCCCGTCTCACTGGTGAAAAGAAAAACCACCCCAGTACATTAAAAACGTCCGCAATGTGT
TATTAAGTTGTCTAAGCGTCAATTTGTTTACACCACAATATATCCTGCCACCAGCCAGCCAACAGCTCCC
CGACCGGCAGCTCGGCACAAAATCACCACTCGATACAGGCAGCCCATCAGTCCGGGACGGCGTCAGCGGG
AGAGCCGTTGTAAGGCGGCAGACTTTGCTCATGTTACCGATGCTATTCGGAAGAACGGCAACTAAGCTGC
CGGGTTTGAAACACGGATGATCTCGCGGAGGGTAGCATGTTGATTGTAACGATGACAGAGCGTTGCTGCC
TGTGATCAAATATCATCTCCCTCGCAGAGATCCGAATTATCAGCCTTCTTATTCATTTCTCGCTTAACCG
TGACAGGCTGTCGATCTTGAGAACTATGCCGACATAATAGGAAATCGCTGGATAAAGCCGCTGAGGAAGC
TGAGTGGCGCTATTTCTTTAGAAGTGAACGTTGACGATATCAACTCCCCTATCCATTGCTCACCGAATGG
TACAGGTCGGGGACCCGAAGTTCCGACTGTCGGCCTGATGCATCCCCGGCTGATCGACCCCAGATCTGGG
GCTGAGAAAGCCCAGTAAGGAAACAACTGTAGGTTCGAGTCGCGAGATCCCCCGGAACCAAAGGAAGTAG
GTTAAACCCGCTCCGATCAGGCCGAGCCACGCCAGGCCGAGAACATTGGTTCCTGTAGGCATCGGGATTG
GCGGATCAAACACTAAAGCTACTGGAACGAGCAGAAGTCCTCCGGCCGCCAGTTGCCAGGCGGTAAAGGT
GAGCAGAGGCACGGGAGGTTGCCACTTGCGGGTCAGCACGGTTCCGAACGCCATGGAAACCGCCCCCGCC
AGGCCCGCTGCGACGCCGACAGGATCTAGCGCTGCGTTTGGTGTCAACACCAACAGCGCCACGCCCGCAG
TTCCGCAAATAGCCCCCAGGACCGCCATCAATCGTATCGGGCTACCTAGCAGAGCGGCAGAGATGAACAC
GACCATCAGCGGCTGCACAGCGCCTACCGTCGCCGCGACCCCGCCCGGCAGGCGGTAGACCGAAATAAAC
AACAAGCTCCAGAATAGCGAAATATTAAGTGCGCCGAGGATGAAGATGCGCATCCACCAGATTCCCGTTG
GAATCTGTCGGACGATCATCACGAGCAATAAACCCGCCGGCAACGCCCGCAGCAGCATACCGGCGACCCC
TCGGCCTCGCTGTTCGGGCTCCACGAAAACGCCGGACAGATGCGCCTTGTGAGCGTCCTTGGGGCCGTCC
TCCTGTTTGAAGACCGACAGCCCAATGATCTCGCCGTCGATGTAGGCGCCGAATGCCACGGCATCTCGCA
ACCGTTCAGCGAACGCCTCCATGGGCTTTTTCTCCTCGTGCTCGTAAACGGACCCGAACATCTCTGGAGC
TTTCTTCAGGGCCGACAATCGGATCTCGCGGAAATCCTGCACGTCGGCCGCTCCAAGCCGTCGAATCTGA
GCCTTAATCACAATTGTCAATTTTAATCCTCTGTTTATCGGCAGTTCGTAGAGCGCGCCGTGCGTCCCGA
GCGATACTGAGCGAAGCAAGTGCGTCGAGCAGTGCCCGCTTGTTCCTGAAATGCCAGTAAAGCGCTGGCT
GCTGAACCCCCAGCCGGAACTGACCCCACAAGGCCCTAGCGTTTGCAATGCACCAGGTCATCATTGACCC
AGGCGTGTTCCACCAGGCCGCTGCCTCGCAACTCTTCGCAGGCTTCGCCGACCTGCTCGCGCCACTTCTT
CACGCGGGTGGAATCCGATCCGCACATGAGGCGGAAGGTTTCCAGCTTGAGCGGGTACGGCTCCCGGTGC
GAGCTGAAATAGTCGAACATCCGTCGGGCCGTCGGCGACAGCTTGCGGTACTTCTCCCATATGAATTTCG
TGTAGTGGTCGCCAGCAAACAGCACGACGATTTCCTCGTCGATCAGGACCTGGCAACGGGACGTTTTCTT
GCCACGGTCCAGGACGCGGAAGCGGTGCAGCAGCGACACCGATTCCAGGTGCCCAACGCGGTCGGACGTG
AAGCCCATCGCCGTCGCCTGTAGGCGCGACAGGCATTCCTCGGCCTTCGTGTAATACCGGCCATTGATCG
ACCAGCCCAGGTCCTGGCAAAGCTCGTAGAACGTGAAGGTGATCGGCTCGCCGATAGGGGTGCGCTTCGC
GTACTCCAACACCTGCTGCCACACCAGTTCGTCATCGTCGGCCCGCAGCTCGACGCCGGTGTAGGTGATC
TTCACGTCCTTGTTGACGTGGAAAATGACCTTGTTTTGCAGCGCCTCGCGCGGGATTTTCTTGTTGCGCG
TGGTGAACAGGGCAGAGCGGGCCGTGTCGTTTGGCATCGCTCGCATCGTGTCCGGCCACGGCGCAATATC
GAACAAGGAAAGCTGCATTTCCTTGATCTGCTGCTTCGTGTGTTTCAGCAACGCGGCCTGCTTGGCCTCG
CTGACCTGTTTTGCCAGGTCCTCGCCGGCGGTTTTTCGCTTCTTGGTCGTCATAGTTCCTCGCGTGTCGA
TGGTCATCGACTTCGCCAAACCTGCCGCCTCCTGTTCGAGACGACGCGAACGCTCCACGGCGGCCGATGG
CGCGGGCAGGGCAGGGGGAGCCAGTTGCACGCTGTCGCGCTCGATCTTGGCCGTAGCTTGCTGGACCATC
GAGCCGACGGACTGGAAGGTTTCGCGGGGCGCACGCATGACGGTGCGGCTTGCGATGGTTTCGGCATCCT
CGGCGGAAAACCCCGCGTCGATCAGTTCTTGCCTGTATGCCTTCCGGTCAAACGTCCGATTCATTCACCC
TCCTTGCGGGATTGCCCCGACTCACGCCGGGGCAATGTGCCCTTATTCCTGATTTGACCCGCCTGGTGCC
TTGGTGTCCAGATAATCCACCTTATCGGCAATGAAGTCGGTCCCGTAGACCGTCTGGCCGTCCTTCTCGT
ACTTGGTATTCCGAATCTTGCCCTGCACGAATACCAGCGACCCCTTGCCCAAATACTTGCCGTGGGCCTC
GGCCTGAGAGCCAAAACACTTGATGCGGAAGAAGTCGGTGCGCTCCTGCTTGTCGCCGGCATCGTTGCGC
CACATCTAGGTACTAAAACAATTCATCCAGTAAAATATAATATTTTATTTTCTCCCAATCAGGCTTGATC
CCCAGTAAGTCAAAAAATAGCTCGACATACTGTTCTTCCCCGATATCCTCCCTGATCGACCGGACGCAGA
AGGCAATGTCATACCACTTGTCCGCCCTGCCGCTTCTCCCAAGATCAATAAAGCCACTTACTTTGCCATC
TTTCACAAAGATGTTGCTGTCTCCCAGGTCGCCGTGGGAAAAGACAAGTTCCTCTTCGGGCTTTTCCGTC
TTTAAAAAATCATACAGCTCGCGCGGATCTTTAAATGGAGTGTCTTCTTCCCAGTTTTCGCAATCCACAT
CGGCCAGATCGTTATTCAGTAAGTAATCCAATTCGGCTAAGCGGCTGTCTAAGCTATTCGTATAGGGACA
ATCCGATATGTCGATGGAGTGAAAGAGCCTGATGCACTCCGCATACAGCTCGATAATCTTTTCAGGGCTT
TGTTCATCTTCATACTCTTCCGAGCAAAGGACGCCATCGGCCTCACTCATGAGCAGATTGCTCCAGCCAT
CATGCCGTTCAAAGTGCAGGACCTTTGGAACAGGCAGCTTTCCTTCCAGCCATAGCATCATGTCCTTTTC
CCGTTCCACATCATAGGTGGTCCCTTTATACCGGCTGTCCGTCATTTTTAAATATAGGTTTTCATTTTCT
CCCACCAGCTTATATACCTTAGCAGGAGACATTCCTTCCGTATCTTTTACGCAGCGGTATTTTTCGATCA
GTTTTTTCAATTCCGGTGATATTCTCATTTTAGCCATTTATTATTTCCTTCCTCTTTTCTACAGTATTTA
AAGATACCCCAAGAAGCTAATTATAACAAGACGAACTCCAATTCACTGTTCCTTGCATTCTAAAACCTTA
AATACCAGAAAACAGCTTTTTCAAAGTTGTTTTCAAAGTTGGCGTATAACATAGTATCGACGGAGCCGAT
TTTGAAACCACAATTATGGGTGATGCTGCCAACTTACTGATTTAGTGTATGATGGTGTTTTTGAGGTGCT
CCAGTGGCTTCTGTTTCTATCAGCTGTCCCTCCTGTTCAGCTACTGACGGGGTGGTGCGTAACGGCAAAA
GCACCGCCGGACATCAGCGCTATCTCTGCTCTCACTGCCGTAAAACATGGCAACTGCAGTTCACTTACAC
CGCTTCTCAACCCGGTACGCACCAGAAAATCATTGATATGGCCATGAATGGCGTTGGATGCCGGGCAACA
GCCCGCATTATGGGCGTTGGCCTCAACACGATTTTACGTCACTTAAAAAACTCAGGCCGCAGTCGGTAAC
CTCGCGCATACAGCCGGGCAGTGACGTCATCGTCTGCGCGGAAATGGACGAACAGTGGGGCTATGTCGGG
GCTAAATCGCGCCAGCGCTGGCTGTTTTACGCGTATGACAGTCTCCGGAAGACGGTTGTTGCGCACGTAT
TCGGTGAACGCACTATGGCGACGCTGGGGCGTCTTATGAGCCTGCTGTCACCCTTTGACGTGGTGATATG
GATGACGGATGGCTGGCCGCTGTATGAATCCCGCCTGAAGGGAAAGCTGCACGTAATCAGCAAGCGATAT
ACGCAGCGAATTGAGCGGCATAACCTGAATCTGAGGCAGCACCTGGCACGGCTGGGACGGAAGTCGCTGT
CGTTCTCAAAATCGGTGGAGCTGCATGACAAAGTCATCGGGCATTATCTGAACATAAAACACTATCAATA
AGTTGGAGTCATTACCCAATTATGATAGAATTTACAAGCTATAAGGTTATTGTCCTGGGTTTCAAGCATT
AGTCCATGCAAGTTTTTATGCTTTGCCCATTCTATAGATATATTGATAAGCGCGCTGCCTATGCCTTGCC
CCCTGAAATCCTTACATACGGCGATATCTTCTATATAAAAGATATATTATCTTATCAGTATTGTCAATAT
ATTCAAGGCAATCTGCCTCCTCATCCTCTTCATCCTCTTCGTCTTGGTAGCTTTTTAAATATGGCGCTTC
ATAGAGTAATTCTGTAAAGGTCCAATTCTCGTTTTCATACCTCGGTATAATCTTACCTATCACCTCAAAT
GGTTCGCTGGGTTTATCGCACCCCCGAACACGAGCACGGCACCCGCGACCACTATGCCAAGAATGCCCAA
GGTAAAAATTGCCGGCCCCGCCATGAAGTCCGTGAATGCCCCGACGGCCGAAGTGAAGGGCAGGCCGCCA
CCCAGGCCGCCGCCCTCACTGCCCGGCACCTGGTCGCTGAATGTCGATGCCAGCACCTGCGGCACGTCAA
TGCTTCCGGGCGTCGCGCTCGGGCTGATCGCCCATCCCGTTACTGCCCCGATCCCGGCAATGGCAAGGAC
TGCCAGCGCTGCCATTTTTGGGGTGAGGCCGTTCGCGGCCGAGGGGCGCAGCCCCTGGGGGGATGGGAGG
CCCGCGTTAGCGGGCCGGGAGGGTTCGAGAAGGGGGGGCACCCCCCTTCGGCGTGCGCGGTCACGCGCAC
AGGGCGCAGCCCTGGTTAAAAACAAGGTTTATAAATATTGGTTTAAAAGCAGGTTAAAAGACAGGTTAGC
GGTGGCCGAAAAACGGGCGGAAACCCTTGCAAATGCTGGATTTTCTGCCTGTGGACAGCCCCTCAAATGT
CAATAGGTGCGCCCCTCATCTGTCAGCACTCTGCCCCTCAAGTGTCAAGGATCGCGCCCCTCATCTGTCA
GTAGTCGCGCCCCTCAAGTGTCAATACCGCAGGGCACTTATCCCCAGGCTTGTCCACATCATCTGTGGGA
AACTCGCGTAAAATCAGGCGTTTTCGCCGATTTGCGAGGCTGGCCAGCTCCACGTCGCCGGCCGAAATCG
AGCCTGCCCCTCATCTGTCAACGCCGCGCCGGGTGAGTCGGCCCCTCAAGTGTCAACGTCCGCCCCTCAT
CTGTCAGTGAGGGCCAAGTTTTCCGCGAGGTATCCACAACGCCGGCGGCCGCGGTGTCTCGCACACGGCT
TCGACGGCGTTTCTGGCGCGTTTGCAGGGCCATAGACGGCCGCCAGCCCAGCGGCGAGGGCAACCAGCCC
GG
Features (pLannotate 1.2.2; 37 found; start..end, strand, type, name):
     12..107     -  CDS            traI (fragment): TRAI6_ECOLX - Experimental evidence at protein level: Swiss-Prot protein existence level 1. The initiation process of transfer DNA synthesis requires the interaction of at least three plasmid-specific components (TraH, I, and J) at the transfer origin resulting in the assembly of a specialised nucleoprotein complex - the relaxosome. Site- and strand-specific cleavage at the transfer origin is dependent on TraI and TraJ. From Escherichia coli.
    145..516     -  CDS            traJ: oriT-recognizing protein; traJ
    549..658     -  oriT           oriT: incP origin of transfer
    790..980     +  rep_origin     ori (fragment): high-copy-number ColE1/pMB1/pBR322/pUC origin of replication
   1339..1989    -  CDS            TetR: tetracycline resistance regulatory protein; tetR
   2095..2344    +  CDS            TcR (fragment): tetracycline efflux protein; tetA; confers resistance to tetracycline
   2454..2478    -  misc_feature   RB T-DNA repeat: right border repeat from nopaline C58 T-DNA
   2634..2817    +  promoter       NOS promoter: nopaline synthase promoter NOS promoter
   2838..3632    +  CDS            NeoR/KanR: aminoglycoside phosphotransferase from Tn5; aph(3')-II (or nptII); confers resistance to neomycin, kanamycin, and G418 (Geneticin®)
   3653..3802    +  CDS            ble (fragment): BLE_KLEPN - Experimental evidence at protein level: Swiss-Prot protein existence level 1. Binding protein with a strong affinity to the bleomycin family of antibiotics. Binds to CL990; an antimitotic-antibiotic compound. From Klebsiella pneumoniae.
   3809..4015    +  CDS            ocd (fragment): OCD_AGRFC - Experimental evidence at protein level: Swiss-Prot protein existence level 1. Catalyzes the conversion of L-ornithine into L-proline with release of ammonia. Is involved in the utilization of nopaline, a catabolic pathway that proceeds through L-arginine and L-ornithine to L-proline. Nopaline is a predominant opine in plant cells transformed with Ti plasmid pTiC58. From Agrobacterium fabrum (strain C58 / ATCC 33970) (Agrobacterium tumefaciens (strain C58)).
   4022..4274    +  terminator     NOS terminator: nopaline synthase terminator and poly(A) signal
   4278..4721    +  CDS            M13 gene III (fragment) (sequence partly withheld): pIII; III; minor coat protein
   4720..4810    +  CDS            lacI (fragment): lac repressor; lacI; The lac repressor binds to the lac operator to inhibit transcription in E. coli. This inhibition can be relieved by adding lactose or isopropyl-β-D-thiogalactopyranoside (IPTG).
   4823..4844    +  protein_bind   CAP binding site: CAP binding activates transcription in the presence of cAMP. E. coli catabolite activator protein
   4859..4889    +  promoter       lac promoter: promoter for the E. coli lac operon
   4893..4915    +  protein_bind   lac operator (fragment): The lac repressor binds to the lac operator to inhibit transcription in E. coli. This inhibition can be relieved by adding lactose or isopropyl-β-D-thiogalactopyranoside (IPTG). lac repressor encoded by lacI
   4950..4970    -  misc_feature   MCS (fragment): pUC18/19 multiple cloning site
   5461..5802    +  promoter       CaMV 35S promoter: strong constitutive promoter from cauliflower mosaic virus
   5841..5903    +  CDS            CHI-B (fragment): CHIB_ARATH - Also known as PR3. Experimental evidence at protein level: Swiss-Prot protein existence level 1. Defense against chitin-containing fungal pathogens. Seems particularly implicated in resistance to jasmonate-inducing pathogens such as A.brassicicola. In vitro antifungal activity against T.reesei, but not against A.solani, F.oxysporum, S.sclerotiorum, G.graminis and P.megasperma. From Arabidopsis thaliana (Mouse-ear cress).
   5907..6617    +  CDS            pHluorin, ecliptic: pHluorin, ecliptic is a multistate long stokes shift fluorescent protein published in 1998, derived from Aequorea victoria.
   6615..7193    +  CDS            AEQ2_AEQVI: Experimental evidence at protein level: Swiss-Prot protein existence level 1. Ca(2+)-dependent bioluminescence photoprotein. Displays an emission peak at 470 nm (blue light). Trace amounts of calcium ion trigger the intramolecular oxidation of the chromophore, coelenterazine into coelenteramide and CO(2) with the concomitant emission of light. From Aequorea victoria (Water jellyfish) (Mesonema victoria).
   7256..7412    +  polyA_signal   CaMV poly(A) signal (fragment): cauliflower mosaic virus polyadenylation signal
   7413..7430    -  misc_feature   MCS (fragment): pUC18/19 multiple cloning site
   7436..7688    +  terminator     NOS terminator: nopaline synthase terminator and poly(A) signal
   7693..7848    +  CDS            lacZα (fragment) (sequence partly withheld): LacZα fragment of β-galactosidase; lacZ fragment
   7846..8146    +  rep_origin     M13 ori (fragment) (sequence partly withheld): M13 bacteriophage origin of replication; arrow indicates direction of (+) strand synthesis
   8147..8277    +  CDS            lacI (fragment): lac repressor; lacI; The lac repressor binds to the lac operator to inhibit transcription in E. coli. This inhibition can be relieved by adding lactose or isopropyl-β-D-thiogalactopyranoside (IPTG).
   8331..8355    -  misc_feature   LB T-DNA repeat: left border repeat from nopaline C58 T-DNA
   9812..9931    -  CDS            tetR (fragment): TETR1_ECOLX - Experimental evidence at protein level: Swiss-Prot protein existence level 1. TetR is the repressor of the tetracycline resistance element; its N-terminal region forms a helix-turn-helix structure and binds DNA. Binding of tetracycline to TetR reduces the repressor affinity for the tetracycline resistance gene (tetA) promoter operator sites. From Escherichia coli.
   9951..11099   -  CDS            trfA: trans-acting replication protein that binds to and activates oriV
  11398..12192   -  CDS            KanR: aminoglycoside phosphotransferase; aphA-3; confers resistance to kanamycin
  12384..13151   +  mobile_element IS1: prokaryotic transposable element IS1
  13160..13309   -  CDS            satA (fragment): STA_BACSU - Also known as yyaR. Experimental evidence at protein level: Swiss-Prot protein existence level 1. Involved in resistance to streptothricin, a broad-spectrum antibiotic produced by streptomycetes. Detoxifies streptothricin via acetylation of the beta amino group of the first beta-lysyl moiety of streptothricin. From Bacillus subtilis (strain 168).
  13308..13502   -  CDS            satA (fragment): STA_BACSU - Also known as yyaR. Experimental evidence at protein level: Swiss-Prot protein existence level 1. Involved in resistance to streptothricin, a broad-spectrum antibiotic produced by streptomycetes. Detoxifies streptothricin via acetylation of the beta amino group of the first beta-lysyl moiety of streptothricin. From Bacillus subtilis (strain 168).
  13505..13780   -  CDS            klaC (fragment): KLAC_ECOLX - Also known as telB. Protein predicted: Swiss-Prot protein existence level 4. Belongs to the kla operon, which is associated with cryptic tellurite resistance, and IncW plasmid fertility inhibition. From Escherichia coli.
  13844..8       -  rep_origin     oriV (across the origin): incP origin of replication
