[The description below was written by a language model from this plasmid's Addgene catalogue record and pLannotate feature annotations shown in this document.]
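Description:
pBI121::chitEclipGFP:LAAQ is a binary Agrobacterium T-DNA vector built on the pBI121 backbone for stable expression of a dual ion indicator in higher plants. It is a low-copy, broad-host-range plasmid. Replication relies on the IncP oriV together with the trfA replication protein, and an oriT with traJ allows mobilisation, so it can be maintained in both E. coli and A. tumefaciens. Bacterial selection is by kanamycin, conferred by an aphA-3-type KanR gene in the backbone. The annotation also picks up various remnants typical of this vector lineage, including tetracycline resistance fragments, an IS1 element, and lac and M13 fragments, which play no evident role in the construct's function.

Between the nopaline-type right and left T-DNA borders lie two cassettes. The first is a NOS promoter–nptII–NOS terminator unit that gives transformed plant cells resistance to kanamycin or G418. The second is the indicator cassette, cloned between XbaI and SacI, in which the CaMV 35S promoter drives a single synthetic fusion protein. This protein consists of a chitinase signal peptide (annotated as matching Arabidopsis basic chitinase), a soluble-modified, plant-adapted ecliptic pHluorin, and the low-affinity D119A mutant of aequorin. It is followed by a CaMV poly(A) fragment and the NOS terminator.

The signal peptide routes the fusion into the secretory pathway so that it reaches the apoplast. There, the pH-dependent fluorescence of ecliptic pHluorin reports pH, and the calcium-triggered luminescence of aequorin reports calcium. The reduced calcium affinity of the mutant suits the higher calcium concentrations expected in cell walls. The construct is intended for generating self-reporting transgenic plants such as Arabidopsis, used to monitor apoplastic ion dynamics, for example under abiotic stress.
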