Addgene plasmid #240452: pBI121::chitEclipGFP:LAAQ
Purpose: Expression of indicator protein fusion (modified ecliptic pHluorin & low affinity Aequorin) for monitoring calcium concentrations and pH in cell walls of higher plants. For details, see Comments.
Depositing lab: Christoph Plieth. Depositing organization: Christian-Albrechts-Universitaet zu Kiel. Publication: Self-reporting Arabidopsis expressing pH and [Ca2+] indicators unveil ion dynamics in the cytoplasm and in the apoplast under abiotic stress. Gao D, Knight MR, Trewavas AJ, Sattelmacher B, Plieth C. Plant Physiol. 2004 Mar;134(3):898-908. doi: 10.1104/pp.103.032508. PubMed 15020753.
Backbone
  Vector backbone: pBI121
  Backbone size w/o insert (bp): 12868
  Vector type: Bacterial Expression, Plant Expression
  Selectable markers: Neomycin (select with G418)
Growth in bacteria
  Bacterial resistance: Kanamycin, 50 μg/mL
  Growth temperature: 37°C
  Growth strain: DH5alpha
  Growth instructions: E. coli: 37°C A. tumefaciens C58: 28°C
  Copy number: Low Copy
Gene/Insert
  Gene/Insert name: Fusion of Chitinase signal, soluble modified ecliptic pHluorin and low affinity Aequorin (D119A)
  Species: Synthetic
  Insert size (bp): 1633
  Mutation: Ecliptic GFP (ecliptic pHluorin) (PMID 9671304); Soluble modified for expression in plants (PMIDs 9122158, 9484447); Low affinity Aequorin (D119A mutant) (PMID 1530606)
  Promoter: Cauliflower mosaic virus 35S promoter (GenBank AJ007625) without artificial 40 bp insert drives expression plants
  Cloning method: Restriction Enzyme; 5′ cloning site XbaI (unknown if destroyed); 3′ cloning site SacI (unknown if destroyed)
  Sequencing primers: 5′ 5' GTTCATTTCATTTGGAGAG 3'; 3′ 5' ATTCGAGCTCGGTACC 3'
Terms and licenses: Academic/Nonprofit Terms; Industry Terms: Not Available to Industry
Depositor comments: See the Supplemental Document under Resource Information for more details, including annotated maps. Figure 1 of the Gao et al. (2004) paper also gives an overview of the gene cassettes.
How to cite: pBI121::chitEclipGFP:LAAQ was a gift from Christoph Plieth (Addgene plasmid # 240452 ; http://n2t.net/addgene:240452 ; RRID:Addgene_240452)
